Addgene plasmid #224273: pProEx Rab5C(S30C) CL
Purpose: Protein purification of Rab5C (S30C)
Depositing lab: Kevan Shokat. Depositing organization: University of California, San Francisco (UCSF). Publication: Targeting Ras-, Rho-, and Rab-family GTPases via a conserved cryptic pocket. Morstein J, Bowcut V, Fernando M, Yang Y, Zhu L, Jenkins ML, Evans JT, Guiley KZ, Peacock DM, Krahnke S, Lin Z, Taran KA, Huang BJ, Stephen AG, Burke JE, Lightstone FC, Shokat KM. Cell. 2024 Sep 6:S0092-8674(24)00908-5. doi: 10.1016/j.cell.2024.08.017. PubMed 39255801.
Backbone
  Vector backbone: pProEx
  Vector type: Bacterial Expression
Growth in bacteria
  Bacterial resistance: Ampicillin, 100 μg/mL
  Growth temperature: 37°C
  Growth strain: DH5alpha
  Copy number: Unknown
Gene/Insert
  Gene/Insert name: Rab5C
  Species: H. sapiens (human)
  Mutation: S30C
  Entrez Gene: RAB5C (a.k.a. L1880, RAB5CL, RAB5L, RABL)
  Cloning method: Gene Synthesis
Terms and licenses: Academic/Nonprofit Terms; Industry Terms: Not Available to Industry
How to cite: pProEx Rab5C(S30C) CL was a gift from Kevan Shokat (Addgene plasmid # 224273 ; http://n2t.net/addgene:224273 ; RRID:Addgene_224273)
