[The description below was written by a language model from this plasmid's Addgene catalogue record and pLannotate feature annotations shown in this document.]
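Description:
pProEx Rab5C(S30C) CL is a 5,325 bp bacterial expression plasmid built on the pProEx backbone for producing and purifying a mutant form of the human small GTPase Rab5C in E. coli. It is maintained through a ColE1/pMB1-type origin of replication and selected with ampicillin via the β-lactamase (AmpR) gene and its own promoter. An f1 phage origin is also present, along with scattered remnants of pBR322-derived bom and rop sequences that appear only as fragments. The catalogue lists the copy number as unknown.

The expression cassette places an N-terminal polyhistidine tag (annotated as a partial match to an 8xHis tag) and a TEV protease recognition site upstream of the synthesized RAB5C coding sequence, so the protein can be captured by metal-affinity chromatography and the tag then cleaved off. The RAB5C annotation spans about 530 nt and is flagged as a fragment, suggesting that less than the full-length protein is encoded, though the record does not define the boundaries. The insert carries the S30C substitution; the meaning of the "CL" suffix is not explained.

The driving promoter is not cleanly annotated: only short fragment hits to bacterial promoters lie upstream, followed by a lac operator. Together with the plasmid-borne lacI gene under the lacIq promoter, this indicates lac repressor-controlled, IPTG-inducible transcription. The rrnB region, including the 5S rRNA sequence and the T1 and T2 terminators, ends transcription downstream of the insert. The stated purpose is protein purification of Rab5C(S30C), and the associated work concerns targeting a conserved cryptic pocket in Ras-, Rho- and Rab-family GTPases.
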