Features (pLannotate 1.2.2; 22 found; start..end, strand, type, name):
      3..20      +  promoter       tet promoter (fragment): E. coli promoter for tetracycline efflux protein gene
     16..117     -  CDS            yciV (fragment): RNAAM_ECOLI - Also known as trpH From Escherichia coli (strain K12).
    192..208     +  promoter       EM7 promoter (fragment): synthetic bacterial promoter&nbsp
    230..246     +  protein_bind   lac operator: The lac repressor binds to the lac operator to inhibit transcription in E. coli. This inhibition can be relieved by adding lactose or isopropyl-β-D-thiogalactopyranoside (IPTG). lac repressor encoded by lacI
    277..296     +  CDS            8xHis (fragment): 8xHis affinity tag
    318..338     +  CDS            TEV site: tobacco etch virus (TEV) protease recognition and cleavage site
    357..887     +  CDS            RAB5C (fragment): RAB5C_HUMAN - Also known as RABL. Experimental evidence at protein level: Swiss-Prot protein existence level 1. Protein transport. Probably involved in vesicular traffic. From Homo sapiens (Human).
   1066..1181    +  ncRNA          5S rRNA: Accession: RF00001 - 5S ribosomal RNA
   1185..1271    +  terminator     rrnB T1 terminator: Escherichia coli rrnB; transcription terminator T1 from the E. coli rrnB gene
   1363..1390    +  terminator     rrnB T2 terminator: transcription terminator T2 from the E. coli rrnB gene
   1409..1500    +  promoter       AmpR promoter: bla
   1501..2361    +  CDS            AmpR: β-lactamase; bla; confers resistance to ampicillin, carbenicillin, and related antibiotics
   2532..3120    +  rep_origin     ori: high-copy-number ColE1/pMB1/pBR322/pUC origin of replication
   3306..3357    -  misc_feature   bom (fragment): basis of mobility region from pBR322
   3368..3796    -  rep_origin     f1 ori (sequence partly withheld): f1 bacteriophage origin of replication; arrow indicates direction of (+) strand synthesis
   3801..3817    -  CDS            lacZα (fragment): LacZα fragment of β-galactosidase; lacZ fragment
   3818..3869    -  misc_feature   bom (fragment): basis of mobility region from pBR322
   3870..3886    +  misc_feature   bom (fragment): basis of mobility region from pBR322
   3902..3940    -  misc_feature   bom (fragment): basis of mobility region from pBR322
   4042..4082    -  CDS            rop (fragment): Rop protein, which maintains plasmids at low copy number; rop
   4126..4203    +  promoter       lacIq promoter: lacI (mutant); In the lacIq allele, a single base change in the promoter boosts expression of the lacI gene about 10-fold.
   4204..5286    +  CDS            lacI: lac repressor; lacI; The lac repressor binds to the lac operator to inhibit transcription in E. coli. This inhibition can be relieved by adding lactose or isopropyl-β-D-thiogalactopyranoside (IPTG).
>Addgene plasmid #224273 | pProEx Rab5C(S30C) CL | addgene full sequence | sequence record 445640 | Addgene NGS Result
GTTTGACAGCTTATCATCGACTGCACGGTGCACCAATGCTTCTGGCGTCAGGCAGCCATCGGAAGCTGTG
GTATGGCTGTGCAGGTCGTAAATCACTGCATAATTCGTGTCGCTCAAGGCGCACTCCCGTTCTGGATAAT
GTTTTTTGCGCCGACATCATAACGGTTCTGGCAAATATTCTGAAATGAGCTGTTGACAATTAATCATCCG
GTCCGTATAATCTTTGGAATTGTGAGCGGATAACAATTTCACACAGGAAACAGACCATGTCGTACTACCA
TCACCATCACCATCACGATTACGATATCCCAACGACCGAAAACCTGTATTTTCAGGGCGCCATGGGATCC
ATGGCTAATAAGATATCACAATTTAAACTAGTGCTGTTAGGCGAGTGCGCGGTGGGTAAAAGCTCTTTGG
TGTTGCGTTTCGTGAAGGGTCAATTTCACGAATACCAGGAGAGCACCATTGGTGCGGCGTTTCTGACCCA
GACTGTCAGCCTTGATGATACCACCGTTAAGTTCGAGATCTGGGATACGGCTGGCCAAGAGCGTTATCAT
TCCTTGGCACCGATGTATTACCGCGGCGCGCAAGCTGCCATCGTCGTGTACGACATCACGAACACCGATA
CGTTTGCTCGCGCGAAGAACTGGGTTAAAGAACTGCAACGTCAGGCCAGCCCAAATATTGTTATTGCGCT
GGCGGGCAACAAAGCTGACCTGGCATCCAAACGTGCGGTTGAATTCCAGGAGGCACAGGCGTATGCAGAC
GACAACTCGCTGCTGTTTATGGAAACCAGCGCTAAGACCGCCATGAACGTTAATGAGATCTTCATGGCAA
TTGCGAAGAAACTGCCGAAAAACGAACCGCAGAATGCGACCGGTGCGTAATGAGAATTCAAAGGCCTACG
TCGACGAGCTCACTAGTCGCGGCCGCTTTCGAATCTAGAGCCTGCAGTCTCGAGGCATGCGGTACCAAGC
TTGGCTGTTTTGGCGGATGAGAGAAGATTTTCAGCCTGATACAGATTAAATCAGAACGCAGAAGCGGTCT
GATAAAACAGAATTTGCCTGGCGGCAGTAGCGCGGTGGTCCCACCTGACCCCATGCCGAACTCAGAAGTG
AAACGCCGTAGCGCCGATGGTAGTGTGGGGTCTCCCCATGCGAGAGTAGGGAACTGCCAGGCATCAAATA
AAACGAAAGGCTCAGTCGAAAGACTGGGCCTTTCGTTTTATCTGTTGTTTGTCGGTGAACGCTCTCCTGA
GTAGGACAAATCCGCCGGGAGCGGATTTGAACGTTGCGAAGCAACGGCCCGGAGGGTGGCGGGCAGGACG
CCCGCCATAAACTGCCAGGCATCAAATTAAGCAGAAGGCCATCCTGACGGATGGCCTTTTTGCGTTTCTA
CAAACTCTTTTGTTTATTTTTCTAAATACATTCAAATATGTATCCGCTCATGAGACAATAACCCTGATAA
ATGCTTCAATAATATTGAAAAAGGAAGAGTATGAGTATTCAACATTTCCGTGTCGCCCTTATTCCCTTTT
TTGCGGCATTTTGCCTTCCTGTTTTTGCTCACCCAGAAACGCTGGTGAAAGTAAAAGATGCTGAAGATCA
GTTGGGTGCACGAGTGGGTTACATCGAACTGGATCTCAACAGCGGTAAGATCCTTGAGAGTTTTCGCCCC
GAAGAACGTTTTCCAATGATGAGCACTTTTAAAGTTCTGCTATGTGGCGCGGTATTATCCCGTGTTGACG
CCGGGCAAGAGCAACTCGGTCGCCGCATACACTATTCTCAGAATGACTTGGTTGAGTACTCACCAGTCAC
AGAAAAGCATCTTACGGATGGCATGACAGTAAGAGAATTATGCAGTGCTGCCATAACCATGAGTGATAAC
ACTGCGGCCAACTTACTTCTGACAACGATCGGAGGACCGAAGGAGCTAACCGCTTTTTTGCACAACATGG
GGGATCATGTAACTCGCCTTGATCGTTGGGAACCGGAGCTGAATGAAGCCATACCAAACGACGAGCGTGA
CACCACGATGCCTGTAGCAATGGCAACAACGTTGCGCAAACTATTAACTGGCGAACTACTTACTCTAGCT
TCCCGGCAACAATTAATAGACTGGATGGAGGCGGATAAAGTTGCAGGACCACTTCTGCGCTCGGCCCTTC
CGGCTGGCTGGTTTATTGCTGATAAATCTGGAGCCGGTGAGCGTGGGTCTCGCGGTATCATTGCAGCACT
GGGGCCAGATGGTAAGCCCTCCCGTATCGTAGTTATCTACACGACGGGGAGTCAGGCAACTATGGATGAA
CGAAATAGACAGATCGCTGAGATAGGTGCCTCACTGATTAAGCATTGGTAACTGTCAGACCAAGTTTACT
CATATATACTTTAGATTGATTTAAAACTTCATTTTTAATTTAAAAGGATCTAGGTGAAGATCCTTTTTGA
TAATCTCATGACCAAAATCCCTTAACGTGAGTTTTCGTTCCACTGAGCGTCAGACCCCGTAGAAAAGATC
AAAGGATCTTCTTGAGATCCTTTTTTTCTGCGCGTAATCTGCTGCTTGCAAACAAAAAAACCACCGCTAC
CAGCGGTGGTTTGTTTGCCGGATCAAGAGCTACCAACTCTTTTTCCGAAGGTAACTGGCTTCAGCAGAGC
GCAGATACCAAATACTGTCCTTCTAGTGTAGCCGTAGTTAGGCCACCACTTCAAGAACTCTGTAGCACCG
CCTACATACCTCGCTCTGCTAATCCTGTTACCAGTGGCTGCTGCCAGTGGCGATAAGTCGTGTCTTACCG
GGTTGGACTCAAGACGATAGTTACCGGATAAGGCGCAGCGGTCGGGCTGAACGGGGGGTTCGTGCACACA
GCCCAGCTTGGAGCGAACGACCTACACCGAACTGAGATACCTACAGCGTGAGCTATGAGAAAGCGCCACG
CTTCCCGAAGGGAGAAAGGCGGACAGGTATCCGGTAAGCGGCAGGGTCGGAACAGGAGAGCGCACGAGGG
AGCTTCCAGGGGGAAACGCCTGGTATCTTTATAGTCCTGTCGGGTTTCGCCACCTCTGACTTGAGCGTCG
ATTTTTGTGATGCTCGTCAGGGGGGCGGAGCCTATGGAAAAACGCCAGCAACGCGGCCTTTTTACGGTTC
CTGGCCTTTTGCTGGCCTTTTGCTCACATGTTCTTTCCTGCGTTATCCCCTGATTCTGTGGATAACCGTA
TTACCGCCTTTGAGTGAGCTGATACCGCTCGCCGCAGCCGAACGACCGAGCGCAGCGAGTCAGTGAGCGA
GGAAGCGGAAGAGCGCCTGATGCGGTATTTTCTCCTTACGCATCTGTGCGGTATTTCACACCGCATAATT
TTGTTAAAATTCGCGTTAAATTTTTGTTAAATCAGCTCATTTTTTAACCAATAGGCCGAAATCGGCAAAA
TCCCTTATAAATCAAAAGAATAGACCGAGATAGGGT
[37 nt withheld, positions 3467-3503]
AAAGAACGTGGACTCCAACGTCAAAGG
[49 nt withheld, positions 3531-3579]
T
[91 nt withheld, positions 3581-3671]
G
[124 nt withheld, positions 3673-3796]
CCCATTCGCCATTCAGGCTGCTATGGTGCACTCTCAGTACAATCTGCTCTGATGCCGCATAGTTAAGCCA
GTACCAGTCACGTAGCGATATCGCTACGTGACTGGTACACTCCGCTATCGCTACGTGACTGGGTCATGGC
TGCGCCCCGACACCCGCCAACACCCGCTGACGCGCCCTGACGGGCTTGTCTGCTCCCGGCATCCGCTTAC
AGACAAGCTGTGACCGTCTCCGGGAGCTGCATGTGTCAGAGGTTTTCACCGTCATCACCGAAACGCGCGA
GGCAGCAGATCAATTCGCGCGCGAAGGCGAAGCGGCATGCATTTACGTTGACACCATCGAATGGTGCAAA
ACCTTTCGCGGTATGGCATGATAGCGCCCGGAAGAGAGTCAATTCAGGGTGGTGAATGTGAAACCAGTAA
CGTTATACGATGTCGCAGAGTATGCCGGTGTCTCTTATCAGACCGTTTCCCGCGTGGTGAACCAGGCCAG
CCACGTTTCTGCGAAAACGCGGGAAAAAGTGGAAGCGGCGATGGCGGAGCTGAATTACATTCCCAACCGC
GTGGCACAACAACTGGCGGGCAAACAGTCGTTGCTGATTGGCGTTGCCACCTCCAGTCTGGCCCTGCACG
CGCCGTCGCAAATTGTCGCGGCGATTAAATCTCGCGCCGATCAACTGGGTGCCAGCGTGGTGGTGTCGAT
GGTAGAACGAAGCGGCGTCGAAGCCTGTAAAGCGGCGGTGCACAATCTTCTCGCGCAACGCGTCAGTGGG
CTGATCATTAACTATCCGCTGGATGACCAGGATGCCATTGCTGTGGAAGCTGCCTGCACTAATGTTCCGG
CGTTATTTCTTGATGTCTCTGACCAGACACCCATCAACAGTATTATTTTCTCCCATGAAGACGGTACGCG
ACTGGGCGTGGAGCATCTGGTCGCATTGGGTCACCAGCAAATCGCGCTGTTAGCGGGCCCATTAAGTTCT
GTCTCGGCGCGTCTGCGTCTGGCTGGCTGGCATAAATATCTCACTCGCAATCAAATTCAGCCGATAGCGG
AACGGGAAGGCGACTGGAGTGCCATGTCCGGTTTTCAACAAACCATGCAAATGCTGAATGAGGGCATCGT
TCCCACTGCGATGCTGGTTGCCAACGATCAGATGGCGCTGGGCGCAATGCGCGCCATTACCGAGTCCGGG
CTGCGCGTTGGTGCGGATATCTCGGTAGTGGGATACGACGATACCGAAGACAGCTCATGTTATATCCCGC
CGTTAACCACCATCAAACAGGATTTTCGCCTGCTGGGGCAAACCAGCGTGGACCGCTTGCTGCAACTCTC
TCAGGGCCAGGCGGTGAAGGGCAATCAGCTGTTGCCCGTCTCACTGGTGAAAAGAAAAACCACCCTGGCA
CCCAATACGCAAACCGCCTCTCCCCGCGCGTTGGCCGATTCATTAATGCAGCTGGCACGACAGGTTTCCC
GACTGGAAAGCGGGCAGTGAGCGCAACGCAATTAATGTAAGTTAGCGCGAATTGATCTG
